>Addgene plasmid #116331 | pHAGE-ERBB2-G776delinsVC | addgene full sequence | sequence record 250575 | Addgene NGS Result
TGGAAGGGCTAATTCACTCCCAAAGAAGACAAGATATCCTTGATCTGTGGATCTACCACACACAAGGCTA
CTTCCCTGATTAGCAGAACTACACACCAGGGCCAGGGGTCAGATATCCACTGACCTTTGGATGGTGCTAC
AAGCTAGTACCAGTTGAGCCAGATAAGGTAGAAGAGGCCAATAAAGGAGAGAACACCAGCTTGTTACACC
CTGTGAGCCTGCATGGGATGGATGACCCGGAGAGAGAAGTGTTAGAGTGGAGGTTTGACAGCCGCCTAGC
ATTTCATCACGTGGCCCGAGAGCTGCATCCGGAGTACTTCAAGAACTGCTGATATCGAGCTTGCTACAAG
GGACTTTCCGCTGGGGACTTTCCAGGGAGGCGTGGCCTGGGCGGGACTGGGGAGTGGCGAGCCCTCAGAT
CCTGCATATAAGCAGCTGCTTTTTGCCTGTACTGGGTCTCTCTGGTTAGACCAGATCTGAGCCTGGGAGC
TCTCTGGCTAACTAGGGAACCCACTGCTTAAGCCTCAATAAAGCTTGCCTTGAGTGCTTCAAGTAGTGTG
TGCCCGTCTGTTGTGTGACTCTGGTAACTAGAGATCCCTCAGACCCTTTTAGTCAGTGTGGAAAATCTCT
AGCAGTGGCGCCCGAACAGGGACTTGAAAGCGAAAGGGAAACCAGAGGAGCTCTCTCGACGCAGGACTCG
GCTTGCTGAAGCGCGCACGGCAAGAGGCGAGGGGCGGCGACTGGTGAGTACGCCAAAAATTTTGACTAGC
GGAGGCTAGAAGGAGAGAGATGGGTGCGAGAGCGTCAGTATTAAGCGGGGGAGAATTAGATCGCGATGGG
AAAAAATTCGGTTAAGGCCAGGGGGAAAGAAAAAATATAAATTAAAACATATAGTATGGGCAAGCAGGGA
GCTAGAACGATTCGCAGTTAATCCTGGCCTGTTAGAAACATCAGAAGGCTGTAGACAAATACTGGGACAG
CTACAACCATCCCTTCAGACAGGATCAGAAGAACTTAGATCATTATATAATACAGTAGCAACCCTCTATT
GTGTGCATCAAAGGATAGAGATAAAAGACACCAAGGAAGCTTTAGACAAGATAGAGGAAGAGCAAAACAA
AAGTAAGACCACCGCACAGCAAGCGGCCGGCCGCTGATCTTCAGACCTGGAGGAGGAGATATGAGGGACA
ATTGGAGAAGTGAATTATATAAATATAAAGTAGTAAAAATTGAACCATTAGGAGTAGCACCCACCAAGGC
AAAGAGAAGAGTGGTGCAGAGAGAAAAAAGAGCAGTGGGAATAGGAGCTTTGTTCCTTGGGTTCTTGGGA
GCAGCAGGAAGCACTATGGGCGCAGCGTCAATGACGCTGACGGTACAGGCCAGACAATTATTGTCTGGTA
TAGTGCAGCAGCAGAACAATTTGCTGAGGGCTATTGAGGCGCAACAGCATCTGTTGCAACTCACAGTCTG
GGGCATCAAGCAGCTCCAGGCAAGAATCCTGGCTGTGGAAAGATACCTAAAGGATCAACAGCTCCTGGGG
ATTTGGGGTTGCTCTGGAAAACTCATTTGCACCACTGCTGTGCCTTGGAATGCTAGTTGGAGTAATAAAT
CTCTGGAACAGATTTGGAATCACACGACCTGGATGGAGTGGGACAGAGAAATTAACAATTACACAAGCTT
AATACACTCCTTAATTGAAGAATCGCAAAACCAGCAAGAAAAGAATGAACAAGAATTATTGGAATTAGAT
AAATGGGCAAGTTTGTGGAATTGGTTTAACATAACAAATTGGCTGTGGTATATAAAATTATTCATAATGA
TAGTAGGAGGCTTGGTAGGTTTAAGAATAGTTTTTGCTGTACTTTCTATAGTGAATAGAGTTAGGCAGGG
ATATTCACCATTATCGTTTCAGACCCACCTCCCAACCCCGAGGGGACCCGACAGGCCCGAAGGAATAGAA
GAAGAAGGTGGAGAGAGAGACAGAGACAGATCCATTCGATTAGTGAACGGATCTCGACGGTATCGCCGAA
TTCACAAATGGCAGTATTCATCCACAATTTTAAAAGAAAAGGGGGGATTGGGGGGTACAGTGCAGGGGAA
AGAATAGTAGACATAATAGCAACAGACATACAAACTAAAGAATTACAAAAACAAATTACAAAAATTCAAA
ATTTTCGGGTTTATTACAGGGACAGCAGAGATCCAGTTTGGACTAGTCGTGAGGCTCCGGTGCCCGTCAG
TGGGCAGAGCGCACATCGCCCACAGTCCCCGAGAAGTTGGGGGGAGGGGTCGGCAATTGAACCGGTGCCT
AGAGAAGGTGGCGCGGGGTAAACTGGGAAAGTGATGTCGTGTACTGGCTCCGCCTTTTTCCCGAGGGTGG
GGGAGAACCGTATATAAGTGCAGTAGTCGCCGTGAACGTTCTTTTTCGCAACGGGTTTGCCGCCAGAACA
CAGGTAAGTGCCGTGTGTGGTTCCCGCGGGCCTGGCCTCTTTACGGGTTATGGCCCTTGCGTGCCTTGAA
TTACTTCCACCTGGCTGCAGTACGTGATTCTTGATCCCGAGCTTCGGGTTGGAAGTGGGTGGGAGAGTTC
GAGGCCTTGCGCTTAAGGAGCCCCTTCGCCTCGTGCTTGAGTTGAGGCCTGGCCTGGGCGCTGGGGCCGC
CGCGTGCGAATCTGGTGGCACCTTCGCGCCTGTCTCGCTGCTTTCGATAAGTCTCTAGCCATTTAAAATT
TTTGATGACCTGCTGCGACGCTTTTTTTCTGGCAAGATAGTCTTGTAAATGCGGGCCAAGATCTGCACAC
TGGTATTTCGGTTTTTGGGGCCGCGGGCGGCGACGGGGCCCGTGCGTCCCAGCGCACATGTTCGGCGAGG
CGGGGCCTGCGAGCGCGGCCACCGAGAATCGGACGGGGGTAGTCTCAAGCTGGCCGGCCTGCTCTGGTGC
CTGGCCTCGCGCCGCCGTGTATCGCCCCGCCCTGGGCGGCAAGGCTGGCCCGGTCGGCACCAGTTGCGTG
AGCGGAAAGATGGCCGCTTCCCGGCCCTGCTGCAGGGAGCTCAAAATGGAGGACGCGGCGCTCGGGAGAG
CGGGCGGGTGAGTCACCCACACAAAGGAAAAGGGCCTTTCCGTCCTCAGCCGTCGCTTCATGTGACTCCA
CGGAGTACCGGGCGCCGTCCAGGCACCTCGATTAGTTCTCGAGCTTTTGGAGTACGTCGTCTTTAGGTTG
GGGGGAGGGGTTTTATGCGATGGAGTTTCCCCACACTGAGTGGGTGGAGACTGAAGTTAGGCCAGCTTGG
CACTTGATGTAATTCTCCTTGGAATTTGCCCTTTTTGAGTTTGGATCTTGGTTCATTCTCAAGCCTCAGA
CAGTGGTTCAAAGTTTTTTTCTTCCATTTCAGGTGTCGTGAAGCGGCCCTGCAGATATCAACAAGTTTGT
ACAAAAAAGCAGGCACCATGGAGCTGGCGGCCTTGTGCCGCTGGGGGCTCCTCCTCGCCCTCTTGCCCCC
CGGAGCCGCGAGCACCCAAGTGTGCACCGGCACAGACATGAAGCTGCGGCTCCCTGCCAGTCCCGAGACC
CACCTGGACATGCTCCGCCACCTCTACCAGGGCTGCCAGGTGGTGCAGGGAAACCTGGAACTCACCTACC
TGCCCACCAATGCCAGCCTGTCCTTCCTGCAGGATATCCAGGAGGTGCAGGGCTACGTGCTCATCGCTCA
CAACCAAGTGAGGCAGGTCCCACTGCAGAGGCTGCGGATTGTGCGAGGCACCCAGCTCTTTGAGGACAAC
TATGCCCTGGCCGTGCTAGACAATGGAGACCCGCTGAACAATACCACCCCTGTCACAGGGGCCTCCCCAG
GAGGCCTGCGGGAGCTGCAGCTTCGAAGCCTCACAGAGATCTTGAAAGGAGGGGTCTTGATCCAGCGGAA
CCCCCAGCTCTGCTACCAGGACACGATTTTGTGGAAGGACATCTTCCACAAGAACAACCAGCTGGCTCTC
ACACTGATAGACACCAACCGCTCTCGGGCCTGCCACCCCTGTTCTCCGATGTGTAAGGGCTCCCGCTGCT
GGGGAGAGAGTTCTGAGGATTGTCAGAGCCTGACGCGCACTGTCTGTGCCGGTGGCTGTGCCCGCTGCAA
GGGGCCACTGCCCACTGACTGCTGCCATGAGCAGTGTGCTGCCGGCTGCACGGGCCCCAAGCACTCTGAC
TGCCTGGCCTGCCTCCACTTCAACCACAGTGGCATCTGTGAGCTGCACTGCCCAGCCCTGGTCACCTACA
ACACAGACACGTTTGAGTCCATGCCCAATCCCGAGGGCCGGTATACATTCGGCGCCAGCTGTGTGACTGC
CTGTCCCTACAACTACCTTTCTACGGACGTGGGATCCTGCACCCTCGTCTGCCCCCTGCACAACCAAGAG
GTGACAGCAGAGGATGGAACACAGCGGTGTGAGAAGTGCAGCAAGCCCTGTGCCCGAGTGTGCTATGGTC
TGGGCATGGAGCACTTGCGAGAGGTGAGGGCAGTTACCAGTGCCAATATCCAGGAGTTTGCTGGCTGCAA
GAAGATCTTTGGGAGCCTGGCATTTCTGCCGGAGAGCTTTGATGGGGACCCAGCCTCCAACACTGCCCCG
CTCCAGCCAGAGCAGCTCCAAGTGTTTGAGACTCTGGAAGAGATCACAGGTTACCTATACATCTCAGCAT
GGCCGGACAGCCTGCCTGACCTCAGCGTCTTCCAGAACCTGCAAGTAATCCGGGGACGAATTCTGCACAA
TGGCGCCTACTCGCTGACCCTGCAAGGGCTGGGCATCAGCTGGCTGGGGCTGCGCTCACTGAGGGAACTG
GGCAGTGGACTGGCCCTCATCCACCATAACACCCACCTCTGCTTCGTGCACACGGTGCCCTGGGACCAGC
TCTTTCGGAACCCGCACCAAGCTCTGCTCCACACTGCCAACCGGCCAGAGGACGAGTGTGTGGGCGAGGG
CCTGGCCTGCCACCAGCTGTGCGCCCGAGGGCACTGCTGGGGTCCAGGGCCCACCCAGTGTGTCAACTGC
AGCCAGTTCCTTCGGGGCCAGGAGTGCGTGGAGGAATGCCGAGTACTGCAGGGGCTCCCCAGGGAGTATG
TGAATGCCAGGCACTGTTTGCCGTGCCACCCTGAGTGTCAGCCCCAGAATGGCTCAGTGACCTGTTTTGG
ACCGGAGGCTGACCAGTGTGTGGCCTGTGCCCACTATAAGGACCCTCCCTTCTGCGTGGCCCGCTGCCCC
AGCGGTGTGAAACCTGACCTCTCCTACATGCCCATCTGGAAGTTTCCAGATGAGGAGGGCGCATGCCAGC
CTTGCCCCATCAACTGCACCCACTCCTGTGTGGACCTGGATGACAAGGGCTGCCCCGCCGAGCAGAGAGC
CAGCCCTCTGACGTCCATCATCTCTGCGGTGGTTGGCATTCTGCTGGTCGTGGTCTTGGGGGTGGTCTTT
GGGATCCTCATCAAGCGACGGCAGCAGAAGATCCGGAAGTACACGATGCGGAGACTGCTGCAGGAAACGG
AGCTGGTGGAGCCGCTGACACCTAGCGGAGCGATGCCCAACCAGGCGCAGATGCGGATCCTGAAAGAGAC
GGAGCTGAGGAAGGTGAAGGTGCTTGGATCTGGCGCTTTTGGCACAGTCTACAAGGGCATCTGGATCCCT
GATGGGGAGAATGTGAAAATTCCAGTGGCCATCAAAGTGTTGAGGGAAAACACATCCCCCAAAGCCAACA
AAGAAATCTTAGACGAAGCATACGTGATGGCTGTATGTGTGGGCTCCCCATATGTCTCCCGCCTTCTGGG
CATCTGCCTGACATCCACGGTGCAGCTGGTGACACAGCTTATGCCCTATGGCTGCCTCTTAGACCATGTC
CGGGAAAACCGCGGACGCCTGGGCTCCCAGGACCTGCTGAACTGGTGTATGCAGATTGCCAAGGGGATGA
GCTACCTGGAGGATGTGCGGCTCGTACACAGGGACTTGGCCGCTCGGAACGTGCTGGTCAAGAGTCCCAA
CCATGTCAAAATTACAGACTTCGGGCTGGCTCGGCTGCTGGACATTGACGAGACAGAGTACCATGCAGAT
GGGGGCAAGGTGCCCATCAAGTGGATGGCGCTGGAGTCCATTCTCCGCCGGCGGTTCACCCACCAGAGTG
ATGTGTGGAGTTATGGTGTGACTGTGTGGGAGCTGATGACTTTTGGGGCCAAACCTTACGATGGGATCCC
AGCCCGGGAGATCCCTGACCTGCTGGAAAAGGGGGAGCGGCTGCCCCAGCCCCCCATCTGCACCATTGAT
GTCTACATGATCATGGTCAAATGTTGGATGATTGACTCTGAATGTCGGCCAAGATTCCGGGAGTTGGTGT
CTGAATTCTCCCGCATGGCCAGGGACCCCCAGCGCTTTGTGGTCATCCAGAATGAGGACTTGGGCCCAGC
CAGTCCCTTGGACAGCACCTTCTACCGCTCACTGCTGGAGGACGATGACATGGGGGACCTGGTGGATGCT
GAGGAGTATCTGGTACCCCAGCAGGGCTTCTTCTGTCCAGACCCTGCCCCGGGCGCTGGGGGCATGGTCC
ACCACAGGCACCGCAGCTCATCTACCAGGAGTGGCGGTGGGGACCTGACACTAGGGCTGGAGCCCTCTGA
AGAGGAGGCCCCCAGGTCTCCACTGGCACCCTCCGAAGGGGCTGGCTCCGATGTATTTGATGGTGACCTG
GGAATGGGGGCAGCCAAGGGGCTGCAAAGCCTCCCCACACATGACCCCAGCCCTCTACAGCGGTACAGTG
AGGACCCCACAGTACCCCTGCCCTCTGAGACTGATGGCTACGTTGCCCCCCTGACCTGCAGCCCCCAGCC
TGAATATGTGAACCAGCCAGATGTTCGGCCCCAGCCCCCTTCGCCCCGAGAGGGCCCTCTGCCTGCTGCC
CGACCTGCTGGTGCCACTCTGGAAAGGCCCAAGACTCTCTCCCCAGGGAAGAATGGGGTCGTCAAAGACG
TTTTTGCCTTTGGGGGTGCCGTGGAGAACCCCGAGTACTTGACACCCCAGGGAGGAGCTGCCCCTCAGCC
CCACCCTCCTCCTGCCTTCAGCCCAGCCTTCGACAACCTCTATTACTGGGACCAGGACCCACCAGAGCGG
GGGGCTCCACCCAGCACCTTCAAAGGGACACCTACGGCAGAGAACCCAGAGTACCTGGGTCTGGACGTGC
CAGTGTAGAACCCAGCTTTCTTGTACAAAGTGGTGATATCCAATTAACCCTCACTAAAGGTATTTGATAA
GAGAATGAAGAAGTCCCTATAGTGAGTCGTATTACCACCCAACTTTTCTATACAAAGTGGTTGATATCCA
GCACAGTGGCGGCCGCTCGAGTCTAGAGGGCCCGCGGTTCGAAGGTAAGCCTATCCCTAACCCTCTCCTC
GGTCTCGATTCTACGCGTACCGGTTAGTAATGAGATCCCTCCCCCCCCCCTAACGTTACTGGCCGAAGCC
GCTTGGAATAAGGCCGGTGTGCGTTTGTCTATATGTTATTTTCCACCATATTGCCGTCTTTTGGCAATGT
GAGGGCCCGGAAACCTGGCCCTGTCTTCTTGACGAGCATTCCTAGGGGTCTTTCCCCTCTCGCCAAAGGA
ATGCAAGGTCTGTTGAATGTCGTGAAGGAAGCAGTTCCTCTGGAAGCTTCTTGAAGACAAACAACGTCTG
TAGCGACCCTTTGCAGGCAGCGGAACCCCCCACCTGGCGACAGGTGCCTCTGCGGCCAAAAGCCACGTGT
ATAAGATACACCTGCAAAGGCGGCACAACCCCAGTGCCACGTTGTGAGTTGGATAGTTGTGGAAAGAGTC
AAATGGCTCTCCTCAAGCGTATTCAACAAGGGGCTGAAGGATGCCCAGAAGGTACCCCATTGTATGGGAT
CTGATCTGGGGCCTCGGTGCACATGCTTTACATGTGTTTAGTCGAGGTTAAAAAAACGTCTAGGCCCCCC
GAACCACGGGGACGTGGTTTTCCTTTGAAAAACACGATGATAATATGGCCACACATATGACCGAGTACAA
GCCCACGGTGCGCCTCGCCACCCGCGACGACGTCCCCAGGGCCGTACGCACCCTCGCCGCCGCGTTCGCC
GACTACCCCGCCACGCGCCACACCGTCGATCCGGACCGCCACATCGAGCGGGTCACCGAGCTGCAAGAAC
TCTTCCTCACGCGCGTCGGGCTCGACATCGGCAAGGTGTGGGTCGCGGACGACGGCGCCGCGGTGGCGGT
CTGGACCACGCCGGAGAGCGTCGAAGCGGGGGCGGTGTTCGCCGAGATCGGCCCGCGCATGGCCGAGTTG
AGCGGTTCCCGGCTGGCCGCGCAGCAACAGATGGAAGGCCTCCTGGCGCCGCACCGGCCCAAGGAGCCCG
CGTGGTTCCTGGCCACCGTCGGCGTCTCGCCCGACCACCAGGGCAAGGGTCTGGGCAGCGCCGTCGTGCT
CCCCGGAGTGGAGGCGGCCGAGCGCGCCGGGGTGCCCGCCTTCCTGGAGACCTCCGCGCCCCGCAACCTC
CCCTTCTACGAGCGGCTCGGCTTCACCGTCACCGCCGACGTCGAGGTGCCCGAAGGACCGCGCACCTGGT
GCATGACCCGCAAGCCCGGTGCCTAAATCGATAGATCCTAATCAACCTCTGGATTACAAAATTTGTGAAA
GATTGACTGGTATTCTTAACTATGTTGCTCCTTTTACGCTATGTGGATACGCTGCTTTAATGCCTTTGTA
TCATGCTATTGCTTCCCGTATGGCTTTCATTTTCTCCTCCTTGTATAAATCCTGGTTGCTGTCTCTTTAT
GAGGAGTTGTGGCCCGTTGTCAGGCAACGTGGCGTGGTGTGCACTGTGTTTGCTGACGCAACCCCCACTG
GTTGGGGCATTGCCACCACCTGTCAGCTCCTTTCCGGGACTTTCGCTTTCCCCCTCCCTATTGCCACGGC
GGAACTCATCGCCGCCTGCCTTGCCCGCTGCTGGACAGGGGCTCGGCTGTTGGGCACTGACAATTCCGTG
GTGTTGTCGGGGAAATCATCGTCCTTTCCTTGGCTGCTCGCCTGTGTTGCCACCTGGATTCTGCGCGGGA
CGTCCTTCTGCTACGTCCCTTCGGCCCTCAATCCAGCGGACCTTCCTTCCCGCGGCCTGCTGCCGGCTCT
GCGGCCTCTTCCGCGTCTTCGCCTTCGCCCTCAGACGAGTCGGATCTCCCTTTGGGCCGCCTCCCCGCCT
GAGATCCTTTAAGACCAATGACTTACAAGGCAGCTGTAGATCTTAGCCACTTTTTAAAAGAAAAGGGGGG
ACTGGAAGGGCTAATTCACTCCCAACGAAGACAAGATCTGCTTTTTGCTTGTACTGGGTCTCTCTGGTTA
GACCAGATCTGAGCCTGGGAGCTCTCTGGCTAACTAGGGAACCCACTGCTTAAGCCTCAATAAAGCTTGC
CTTGAGTGCTTCAAGTAGTGTGTGCCCGTCTGTTGTGTGACTCTGGTAACTAGAGATCCCTCAGACCCTT
TTAGTCAGTGTGGAAAATCTCTAGCAGTAGTAGTTCATGTCATCTTATTATTCAGTATTTATAACTTGCA
AAGAAATGAATATCAGAGAGTGAGAGGCCCGGGTTAATTAAGGAAAGGGCTAGATCATTCTTGAAGACGA
AAGGGCCTCGTGATACGCCTATTTTTATAGGTTAATGTCATGATAATAATGGTTTCTTAGACGTCAGGTG
GCACTTTTCGGGGAAATGTGCGCGGAACCCCTATTTGTTTATTTTTCTAAATACATTCAAATATGTATCC
GCTCATGAGACAATAACCCTGATAAATGCTTCAATAATATTGAAAAAGGAAGAGTATGAGTATTCAACAT
TTCCGTGTCGCCCTTATTCCCTTTTTTGCGGCATTTTGCCTTCCTGTTTTTGCTCACCCAGAAACGCTGG
TGAAAGTAAAAGATGCTGAAGATCAGTTGGGTGCACGAGTGGGTTACATCGAACTGGATCTCAACAGCGG
TAAGATCCTTGAGAGTTTTCGCCCCGAAGAACGTTTTCCAATGATGAGCACTTTTAAAGTTCTGCTATGT
GGCGCGGTATTATCCCGTGTTGACGCCGGGCAAGAGCAACTCGGTCGCCGCATACACTATTCTCAGAATG
ACTTGGTTGAGTACTCACCAGTCACAGAAAAGCATCTTACGGATGGCATGACAGTAAGAGAATTATGCAG
TGCTGCCATAACCATGAGTGATAACACTGCGGCCAACTTACTTCTGACAACGATCGGAGGACCGAAGGAG
CTAACCGCTTTTTTGCACAACATGGGGGATCATGTAACTCGCCTTGATCGTTGGGAACCGGAGCTGAATG
AAGCCATACCAAACGACGAGCGTGACACCACGATGCCTGTAGCAATGGCAACAACGTTGCGCAAACTATT
AACTGGCGAACTACTTACTCTAGCTTCCCGGCAACAATTAATAGACTGGATGGAGGCGGATAAAGTTGCA
GGACCACTTCTGCGCTCGGCCCTTCCGGCTGGCTGGTTTATTGCTGATAAATCTGGAGCCGGTGAGCGTG
GGTCTCGCGGTATCATTGCAGCACTGGGGCCAGATGGTAAGCCCTCCCGTATCGTAGTTATCTACACGAC
GGGGAGTCAGGCAACTATGGATGAACGAAATAGACAGATCGCTGAGATAGGTGCCTCACTGATTAAGCAT
TGGTAACTGTCAGACCAAGTTTACTCATATATACTTTAGATTGATTTAAAACTTCATTTTTAATTTAAAA
GGATCTAGGTGAAGATCCTTTTTGATAATCTCATGACCAAAATCCCTTAACGTGAGTTTTCGTTCCACTG
AGCGTCAGACCCCGTAGAAAAGATCAAAGGATCTTCTTGAGATCCTTTTTTTCTGCGCGTAATCTGCTGC
TTGCAAACAAAAAAACCACCGCTACCAGCGGTGGTTTGTTTGCCGGATCAAGAGCTACCAACTCTTTTTC
CGAAGGTAACTGGCTTCAGCAGAGCGCAGATACCAAATACTGTTCTTCTAGTGTAGCCGTAGTTAGGCCA
CCACTTCAAGAACTCTGTAGCACCGCCTACATACCTCGCTCTGCTAATCCTGTTACCAGTGGCTGCTGCC
AGTGGCGATAAGTCGTGTCTTACCGGGTTGGACTCAAGACGATAGTTACCGGATAAGGCGCAGCGGTCGG
GCTGAACGGGGGGTTCGTGCACACAGCCCAGCTTGGAGCGAACGACCTACACCGAACTGAGATACCTACA
GCGTGAGCTATGAGAAAGCGCCACGCTTCCCGAAGGGAGAAAGGCGGACAGGTATCCGGTAAGCGGCAGG
GTCGGAACAGGAGAGCGCACGAGGGAGCTTCCAGGGGGAAACGCCTGGTATCTTTATAGTCCTGTCGGGT
TTCGCCACCTCTGACTTGAGCGTCGATTTTTGTGATGCTCGTCAGGGGGGCGGAGCCTATGGAAAAACGC
CAGCAACGCGGCCTTTTTACGGTTCCTGGCCTTTTGCTGGCCTTTTGCTCACATGTTCTTTCCTGCGTTA
TCCCCTGATTCTGTGGATAACCGTATTACCGCCTTTGAGTGAGCTGATACCGCTCGCCGCAGCCGAACGA
CCGAGCGCAGCGAGTCAGTGAGCGAGGAAGCGGAAGAGCGCCCAATACGCAAACCGCCTCTCCCCGCGCG
TTGGCCGATTCATTAATGCAGCAAGCTCATGGCTGACTAATTTTTTTTATTTATGCAGAGGCCGAGGCCG
CCTCGGCCTCTGAGCTATTCCAGAAGTAGTGAGGAGGCTTTTTTGGAGGCCTAGGCTTTTGCAAAAAGCT
CCCCGTGGCACGACAGGTTTCCCGACTGGAAAGCGGGCAGTGAGCGCAACGCAATTAATGTGAGTTAGCT
CACTCATTAGGCACCCCAGGCTTTACACTTTATGCTTCCGGCTCGTATGTTGTGTGGAATTGTGAGCGGA
TAACAATTTCACACAGGAAACAGCTATGACATGATTACGAATTTCACAAATAAAGCATTTTTTTCACTGC
ATTCTAGTTGTGGTTTGTCCAAACTCATCAATGTATCTTATCATGTCTGGATCAACTGGATAACTCAAGC
TAACCAAAATCATCCCAAACTTCCCACCCCATACCCTATTACCACTGCCAATTACCTGTGGTTTCATTTA
CTCTAAACCTGTGATTCCTCTGAATTATTTTCATTTTAAAGAAATTGTATTTGTTAAATATGTACTACAA
ACTTAGTAGT
Features (pLannotate 1.2.2; 30 found; start..end, strand, type, name):
    377..634     +  LTR            5' LTR (truncated): truncated 5' long terminal repeat (LTR) from HIV-1
    681..806     +  misc_feature   HIV-1 Ψ: packaging signal of human immunodeficiency virus type 1
    790..1128    +  CDS            HIV-1 gag (fragment): gag protein from human immunodeficiency virus 1; gag
   1303..1536    +  misc_feature   RRE: The Rev response element (RRE) of HIV-1 allows for Rev-dependent mRNA export from the nucleus to the cytoplasm.
   1913..2013    +  CDS            Rev (fragment): human immunodeficiency virus 1 (HIV-1) Rev protein; rev; enhances nuclear export of unspliced and incompletely spliced viral mRNAs
   2058..2175    +  misc_feature   cPPT/CTS: central polypurine tract and central termination sequence of HIV-1
   2223..3401    +  promoter       EF-1α promoter: strong constitutive promoter for human elongation factor EF-1α
   3422..3442    +  protein_bind   attB1: mutant version of attB; core recombination site for the Gateway® BP reaction BP Clonase™
   3448..7215    +  CDS            ERBB2: ERBB2_HUMAN - Also known as HER2, MLN19, NEU, NGL. Experimental evidence at protein level: Swiss-Prot protein existence level 1. In the nucleus is involved in transcriptional regulation. Associates with the 5'-TCAAATTC-3' sequence in the PTGS2/COX-2 promoter and activates its transcription. Implicated in transcriptional activation of CDKN1A; the function involves STAT3 and SRC. Involved in the transcription of rRNA genes by RNA Pol I and enhances protein synthesis and cell growth. From Homo sapiens (Human).
   7220..7244    -  protein_bind   attB2: mutant version of attB; recombination site for the Gateway® BP reaction BP Clonase™
   7252..7270    +  promoter       T3 promoter: promoter for bacteriophage T3 RNA polymerase
   7296..7314    -  promoter       T7 promoter: promoter for bacteriophage T7 RNA polymerase
   7320..7338    -  protein_bind   attB4 (fragment): mutant version of attB; core recombination site for the Gateway® BP reaction BP Clonase™
   7394..7435    +  CDS            V5 tag: epitope tag from simian virus 5
   7561..8023    +  misc_feature   IRES: internal ribosome entry site (IRES) of the encephalomyocarditis virus (EMCV)
   8037..8634    +  CDS            PuroR (fragment): puromycin N-acetyltransferase; pac from Streptomyces; confers resistance to puromycin
   8650..9238    +  misc_feature   WPRE: woodchuck hepatitis virus posttranscriptional regulatory element
   9246..9311    +  CDS            nef (fragment): NEF_HV1Z2 - Experimental evidence at protein level: Swiss-Prot protein existence level 1. Extracellular Nef protein targets CD4(+) T-lymphocytes for apoptosis by interacting with CXCR4 surface receptors. From Human immunodeficiency virus type 1 group M subtype D (isolate Z2/CDC-Z34) (HIV-1).
   9313..9546    +  LTR            3' LTR (ΔU3): self-inactivating 3' long terminal repeat (LTR) from HIV-1
   9751..9855    +  promoter       AmpR promoter: bla
   9856..10716   +  CDS            AmpR: β-lactamase; bla; confers resistance to ampicillin, carbenicillin, and related antibiotics
  10887..11475   +  rep_origin     ori: high-copy-number ColE1/pMB1/pBR322/pUC origin of replication
  11658..11712   +  CDS            lacI (fragment): lac repressor; lacI; The lac repressor binds to the lac operator to inhibit transcription in E. coli. This inhibition can be relieved by adding lactose or isopropyl-β-D-thiogalactopyranoside (IPTG).
  11718..11811   +  rep_origin     SV40 ori (fragment): SV40 origin of replication
  11836..11873   +  CDS            lacI (fragment): lac repressor; lacI; The lac repressor binds to the lac operator to inhibit transcription in E. coli. This inhibition can be relieved by adding lactose or isopropyl-β-D-thiogalactopyranoside (IPTG).
  11886..11907   +  protein_bind   CAP binding site: CAP binding activates transcription in the presence of cAMP. E. coli catabolite activator protein
  11922..11952   +  promoter       lac promoter: promoter for the E. coli lac operon
  11956..11978   +  protein_bind   lac operator (fragment): The lac repressor binds to the lac operator to inhibit transcription in E. coli. This inhibition can be relieved by adding lactose or isopropyl-β-D-thiogalactopyranoside (IPTG). lac repressor encoded by lacI
  12010..12093   +  polyA_signal   SV40 poly(A) signal (fragment): SV40 polyadenylation signal
  12260..329     +  CDS            nef (fragment) (across the origin): NEF_HV1BR - Experimental evidence at protein level: Swiss-Prot protein existence level 1. Extracellular Nef protein targets CD4(+) T-lymphocytes for apoptosis by interacting with CXCR4 surface receptors (PubMed:14990729). From Human immunodeficiency virus type 1 group M subtype B (isolate BRU/LAI) (HIV-1).
