[The description below was written by a language model from this plasmid's Addgene catalogue record and pLannotate feature annotations shown in this document.]
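Description:
pHAGE-ERBB2-G776delinsVC is an HIV-1-derived lentiviral expression plasmid built on the pHAGE backbone and carrying human ERBB2 (HER2/neu) with the G776delinsVC alteration, in which glycine 776 is replaced by a valine-cysteine pair. In bacteria it is maintained through a high-copy ColE1/pUC-type origin and selected with ampicillin via the β-lactamase gene. The sequenced construct is about 12.3 kb.

The transfer cassette is flanked by a truncated 5' LTR and a self-inactivating ΔU3 3' LTR. It contains the Ψ packaging signal with a gag fragment, the Rev response element for Rev-dependent nuclear export of the genomic RNA, and the cPPT/CTS, which aids nuclear import and transduction. Short nef and rev fragments are viral remnants. Within this frame, the constitutive EF-1α promoter drives the ERBB2 open reading frame, which sits between attB1 and attB2 sites left by Gateway recombination. Downstream lie T3 and T7 promoter sequences, an attB4 fragment and a V5 epitope sequence. The record does not indicate whether the V5 tag is translated in frame with ERBB2. An EMCV IRES then allows translation of puromycin N-acetyltransferase from the same transcript, so transduced mammalian cells can be selected with puromycin. A WPRE enhances transcript stability and expression. The region outside the LTRs also holds lac promoter/operator elements and fragments of the SV40 origin and poly(A) signal.

The plasmid is intended for lentiviral delivery and stable expression of this mutant receptor tyrosine kinase. It comes from a study that systematically annotated the functional consequences of somatic mutations in cancer.
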