Addgene plasmid #116331: pHAGE-ERBB2-G776delinsVC
Purpose: Lentiviral expression of ERBB2 G776delinsVC
Depositing lab: Gordon Mills & Kenneth Scott. Depositing organization: Baylor College of Medicine. Publication: Systematic Functional Annotation of Somatic Mutations in Cancer. Ng PK, Li J, Jeong KJ, Shao S, Chen H, Tsang YH, Sengupta S, Wang Z, Bhavana VH, Tran R, Soewito S, Minussi DC, Moreno D, Kong K, Dogruluk T, Lu H, Gao J, Tokheim C, Zhou DC, Johnson AM, Zeng J, Ip CKM, Ju Z, Wester M, Yu S, Li Y, Vellano CP, Schultz N, Karchin R, Ding L, Lu Y, Cheung LWT, Chen K, Shaw KR, Meric-Bernstam F, Scott KL, Yi S, Sahni N, Liang H, Mills GB. Cancer Cell. 2018 Mar 12;33(3):450-462.e10. doi: 10.1016/j.ccell.2018.01.021. PubMed 29533785.
Backbone
  Vector backbone: pHAGE
  Vector type: Lentiviral
Growth in bacteria
  Bacterial resistance: Ampicillin, 100 μg/mL
  Growth temperature: 37°C
  Growth strain: Stbl3
  Copy number: High Copy
Gene/Insert
  Gene/Insert name: ERBB2
  Species: H. sapiens (human)
  Mutation: G776delinsVC
  Entrez Gene: ERBB2 (a.k.a. CD340, HER-2, HER-2/neu, HER2, MLN 19, MLN-19, NEU, NGL, TKR1, VSCN2, c-ERB-2, c-ERB2, p185(erbB2))
  Cloning method: Gateway Cloning
Terms and licenses: Academic/Nonprofit Terms; Industry Terms: Not Available to Industry
How to cite: pHAGE-ERBB2-G776delinsVC was a gift from Gordon Mills & Kenneth Scott (Addgene plasmid # 116331 ; http://n2t.net/addgene:116331 ; RRID:Addgene_116331)
