>Addgene plasmid #116331 | pHAGE-ERBB2-G776delinsVC | depositor partial sequence | sequence record 219205 | insert
ATGGAGCTGGCGGCCTTGTGCCGCTGGGGGCTCCTCCTCGCCCTCTTGCCCCCCGGAGCCGCGAGCACCC
AAGTGTGCACCGGCACAGACATGAAGCTGCGGCTCCCTGCCAGTCCCGAGACCCACCTGGACATGCTCCG
CCACCTCTACCAGGGCTGCCAGGTGGTGCAGGGAAACCTGGAACTCACCTACCTGCCCACCAATGCCAGC
CTGTCCTTCCTGCAGGATATCCAGGAGGTGCAGGGCTACGTGCTCATCGCTCACAACCAAGTGAGGCAGG
TCCCACTGCAGAGGCTGCGGATTGTGCGAGGCACCCAGCTCTTTGAGGACAACTATGCCCTGGCCGTGCT
AGACAATGGAGACCCGCTGAACAATACCACCCCTGTCACAGGGGCCTCCCCAGGAGGCCTGCGGGAGCTG
CAGCTTCGAAGCCTCACAGAGATCTTGAAAGGAGGGGTCTTGATCCAGCGGAACCCCCAGCTCTGCTACC
AGGACACGATTTTGTGGAAGGACATCTTCCACAAGAACAACCAGCTGGCTCTCACACTGATAGACACCAA
CCGCTCTCGGGCCTGCCACCCCTGTTCTCCGATGTGTAAGGGCTCCCGCTGCTGGGGAGAGAGTTCTGAG
GATTGTCAGAGCCTGACGCGCACTGTCTGTGCCGGTGGCTGTGCCCGCTGCAAGGGGCCACTGCCCACTG
ACTGCTGCCATGAGCAGTGTGCTGCCGGCTGCACGGGCCCCAAGCACTCTGACTGCCTGGCCTGCCTCCA
CTTCAACCACAGTGGCATCTGTGAGCTGCACTGCCCAGCCCTGGTCACCTACAACACAGACACGTTTGAG
TCCATGCCCAATCCCGAGGGCCGGTATACATTCGGCGCCAGCTGTGTGACTGCCTGTCCCTACAACTACC
TTTCTACGGACGTGGGATCCTGCACCCTCGTCTGCCCCCTGCACAACCAAGAGGTGACAGCAGAGGATGG
AACACAGCGGTGTGAGAAGTGCAGCAAGCCCTGTGCCCGAGTGTGCTATGGTCTGGGCATGGAGCACTTG
CGAGAGGTGAGGGCAGTTACCAGTGCCAATATCCAGGAGTTTGCTGGCTGCAAGAAGATCTTTGGGAGCC
TGGCATTTCTGCCGGAGAGCTTTGATGGGGACCCAGCCTCCAACACTGCCCCGCTCCAGCCAGAGCAGCT
CCAAGTGTTTGAGACTCTGGAAGAGATCACAGGTTACCTATACATCTCAGCATGGCCGGACAGCCTGCCT
GACCTCAGCGTCTTCCAGAACCTGCAAGTAATCCGGGGACGAATTCTGCACAATGGCGCCTACTCGCTGA
CCCTGCAAGGGCTGGGCATCAGCTGGCTGGGGCTGCGCTCACTGAGGGAACTGGGCAGTGGACTGGCCCT
CATCCACCATAACACCCACCTCTGCTTCGTGCACACGGTGCCCTGGGACCAGCTCTTTCGGAACCCGCAC
CAAGCTCTGCTCCACACTGCCAACCGGCCAGAGGACGAGTGTGTGGGCGAGGGCCTGGCCTGCCACCAGC
TGTGCGCCCGAGGGCACTGCTGGGGTCCAGGGCCCACCCAGTGTGTCAACTGCAGCCAGTTCCTTCGGGG
CCAGGAGTGCGTGGAGGAATGCCGAGTACTGCAGGGGCTCCCCAGGGAGTATGTGAATGCCAGGCACTGT
TTGCCGTGCCACCCTGAGTGTCAGCCCCAGAATGGCTCAGTGACCTGTTTTGGACCGGAGGCTGACCAGT
GTGTGGCCTGTGCCCACTATAAGGACCCTCCCTTCTGCGTGGCCCGCTGCCCCAGCGGTGTGAAACCTGA
CCTCTCCTACATGCCCATCTGGAAGTTTCCAGATGAGGAGGGCGCATGCCAGCCTTGCCCCATCAACTGC
ACCCACTCCTGTGTGGACCTGGATGACAAGGGCTGCCCCGCCGAGCAGAGAGCCAGCCCTCTGACGTCCA
TCATCTCTGCGGTGGTTGGCATTCTGCTGGTCGTGGTCTTGGGGGTGGTCTTTGGGATCCTCATCAAGCG
ACGGCAGCAGAAGATCCGGAAGTACACGATGCGGAGACTGCTGCAGGAAACGGAGCTGGTGGAGCCGCTG
ACACCTAGCGGAGCGATGCCCAACCAGGCGCAGATGCGGATCCTGAAAGAGACGGAGCTGAGGAAGGTGA
AGGTGCTTGGATCTGGCGCTTTTGGCACAGTCTACAAGGGCATCTGGATCCCTGATGGGGAGAATGTGAA
AATTCCAGTGGCCATCAAAGTGTTGAGGGAAAACACATCCCCCAAAGCCAACAAAGAAATCTTAGACGAA
GCATACGTGATGGCTGTATGTGTGGGCTCCCCATATGTCTCCCGCCTTCTGGGCATCTGCCTGACATCCA
CGGTGCAGCTGGTGACACAGCTTATGCCCTATGGCTGCCTCTTAGACCATGTCCGGGAAAACCGCGGACG
CCTGGGCTCCCAGGACCTGCTGAACTGGTGTATGCAGATTGCCAAGGGGATGAGCTACCTGGAGGATGTG
CGGCTCGTACACAGGGACTTGGCCGCTCGGAACGTGCTGGTCAAGAGTCCCAACCATGTCAAAATTACAG
ACTTCGGGCTGGCTCGGCTGCTGGACATTGACGAGACAGAGTACCATGCAGATGGGGGCAAGGTGCCCAT
CAAGTGGATGGCGCTGGAGTCCATTCTCCGCCGGCGGTTCACCCACCAGAGTGATGTGTGGAGTTATGGT
GTGACTGTGTGGGAGCTGATGACTTTTGGGGCCAAACCTTACGATGGGATCCCAGCCCGGGAGATCCCTG
ACCTGCTGGAAAAGGGGGAGCGGCTGCCCCAGCCCCCCATCTGCACCATTGATGTCTACATGATCATGGT
CAAATGTTGGATGATTGACTCTGAATGTCGGCCAAGATTCCGGGAGTTGGTGTCTGAATTCTCCCGCATG
GCCAGGGACCCCCAGCGCTTTGTGGTCATCCAGAATGAGGACTTGGGCCCAGCCAGTCCCTTGGACAGCA
CCTTCTACCGCTCACTGCTGGAGGACGATGACATGGGGGACCTGGTGGATGCTGAGGAGTATCTGGTACC
CCAGCAGGGCTTCTTCTGTCCAGACCCTGCCCCGGGCGCTGGGGGCATGGTCCACCACAGGCACCGCAGC
TCATCTACCAGGAGTGGCGGTGGGGACCTGACACTAGGGCTGGAGCCCTCTGAAGAGGAGGCCCCCAGGT
CTCCACTGGCACCCTCCGAAGGGGCTGGCTCCGATGTATTTGATGGTGACCTGGGAATGGGGGCAGCCAA
GGGGCTGCAAAGCCTCCCCACACATGACCCCAGCCCTCTACAGCGGTACAGTGAGGACCCCACAGTACCC
CTGCCCTCTGAGACTGATGGCTACGTTGCCCCCCTGACCTGCAGCCCCCAGCCTGAATATGTGAACCAGC
CAGATGTTCGGCCCCAGCCCCCTTCGCCCCGAGAGGGCCCTCTGCCTGCTGCCCGACCTGCTGGTGCCAC
TCTGGAAAGGCCCAAGACTCTCTCCCCAGGGAAGAATGGGGTCGTCAAAGACGTTTTTGCCTTTGGGGGT
GCCGTGGAGAACCCCGAGTACTTGACACCCCAGGGAGGAGCTGCCCCTCAGCCCCACCCTCCTCCTGCCT
TCAGCCCAGCCTTCGACAACCTCTATTACTGGGACCAGGACCCACCAGAGCGGGGGGCTCCACCCAGCAC
CTTCAAAGGGACACCTACGGCAGAGAACCCAGAGTACCTGGGTCTGGACGTGCCAGTGTGA
